>Addgene plasmid #211183 | pBiT3.1-C_WDR46:1-610 | addgene full sequence | sequence record 425882 | Addgene NGS Result
AAGACGCGTTAATTAAGACGTCGGCAGTGAAAAAAATGCTTTATTTGTGAAATTTGTGATGCTATTGCTT
TATTTGTAACCATTATAAGCTGCAATAAACAAGTTAACAACAACAATTGCATTCATTTTATGTTTCAGGT
TCAGGGGGAGGTGTGGGAGGTTTTTTAAAGCAAGTAAAACCTCTACAAATGTGGTATGGCTGATTATGAT
CCGCGGCCGCAATACGTCGACGTTATCAGCTGACTTCGTACGAGAGCCTAGGATTATGGCGCGCCACTAG
TTATTAATAGTAATCAATTACGGGGTCATTAGTTCATAGCCCATATATGGAGTTCCGCGTTACATAACTT
ACGGTAAATGGCCCGCCTGGCTGACCGCCCAACGACCCCCGCCCATTGACGTCAATAATGACGTATGTTC
CCATAGTAACGCCAATAGGGACTTTCCATTGACGTCAATGGGTGGAGTATTTACGGTAAACTGCCCACTT
GGCAGTACATCAAGTGTATCATATGCCAAGTCCGCCCCCTATTGACGTCAATGACGGTAAATGGCCCGCC
TGGCATTATGCCCAGTACATGACCTTACGGGACTTTCCTACTTGGCAGTACATCTACGTATTAGTCATCG
CTATTACCATGGTGATGCGGTTTTGGCAGTACACCAATGGGCGTGGATAGCGGTTTGACTCACGGGGATT
TCCAAGTCTCCACCCCATTGACGTCAATGGGAGTTTGTTTTGGCACCAAAATCAACGGGACTTTCCAAAA
TGTCGTAATAACCCCGCCCCGTTGACGCAAATGGGCGGTAGGCGTGTACGGTGGGAGGTCTATATAAGCA
GAGCTGGTTTAGTGAACCGTCAGATCACTAGAATCTTTATTGCGGTAGTTTATCACAGTTAAATTGCTAA
CGCAGTCAGTGCTTCTGACACAACAGTCTCGAACTTAAGCTGCAGAAGTTGGTCGTGAGGCACTGGGCAG
GTAAGTATCAAGGTTACAAGACAGGTTTAAGGAGACCAATAGAAACTGGGCTTGTCGAGACAGAGAAGAC
TCTTGCGTTTCTGATAGGCACCTATTGGTCTTACTGACATCCACTTTGCCTTTCTCTCCACAGGTGTCCA
CTCCCAGTTCAATTACAGCTCTTAAGGCTAGAGTATTAATACGACTCACTATAGGGGCGATCGCAACAAG
CTTCGGGAAGATCTGGAGCTAGCGGCGGGGGATCCGGTGGGAATTCGACACCATGGAGACAGCCCCCAAG
CCGGGCAAGGATGTCCCGCCCAAGAAAGACAAACTTCAGACCAAGAGAAAGAAACCGCGGCGATACTGGG
AGGAAGAGACCGTTCCGACCACAGCCGGAGCCTCTCCAGGGCCTCCTCGTAACAAGAAGAATCGGGAGCT
CCGTCCTCAGAGACCAAAAAATGCTTACATCTTAAAGAAGTCTCGGATCTCTAAGAAGCCTCAGGTCCCG
AAGAAACCCCGAGAATGGAAGAACCCGGAGTCCCAGCGCGGCTTGTCCGGGGCCCAAGATCCATTCCCAG
GCCCCGCCCCCGTCCCTGTGGAAGTGGTCCAGAAGTTCTGTCGCATTGACAAATCCCGAAAGCTACCACA
TTCTAAAGCCAAAACTCGAAGCCGACTTGAGGTGGCTGAAGCTGAGGAAGAGGAAACAAGTATCAAAGCT
GCTCGTTCTGAGCTGCTGCTTGCTGAAGAACCTGGGTTTCTGGAAGGGGAGGATGGGGAAGACACAGCAA
AGATATGCCAGGCTGACATTGTGGAGGCTGTGGACATTGCAAGTGCAGCCAAGCACTTTGACTTGAATCT
GCGGCAGTTTGGACCCTACAGACTAAACTACTCTCGAACTGGAAGACACCTGGCTTTTGGAGGGCGCCGA
GGTCATGTGGCTGCCCTTGATTGGGTAACAAAGAAGCTTATGTGCGAGATCAACGTCATGGAGGCGGTGC
GGGACATCCGGTTTCTCCATTCTGAGGCACTGCTTGCTGTTGCTCAGAACCGCTGGCTCCACATCTATGA
CAATCAGGGCATTGAGCTCCACTGTATCCGCCGCTGTGACCGAGTAACACGGCTTGAGTTCCTGCCCTTC
CACTTCCTCCTGGCTACAGCTTCAGAAACAGGGTTTCTAACCTACCTGGATGTGTCAGTGGGGAAGATTG
TGGCAGCTCTGAATGCTCGAGCTGGGCGGCTCGATGTTATGAGTCAGAACCCTTACAATGCCGTCATCCA
TCTCGGACACAGCAATGGTACTGTGTCTTTATGGAGTCCAGCTATGAAGGAGCCACTGGCAAAGATTCTC
TGTCATCGTGGTGGGGTCCGGGCTGTGGCAGTAGATTCTACAGGCACGTACATGGCCACCTCTGGCCTAG
ACCACCAGCTGAAGATCTTTGACTTGCGAGGGACGTACCAGCCTCTGAGCACTCGGACCCTGCCCCATGG
AGCAGGGCACCTGGCCTTCTCCCAGAGGGGACTGCTGGTGGCGGGAATGGGTGACGTTGTCAACATCTGG
GCAGGGCAGGGCAAGGCCAGCCCACCCTCCCTTGAACAGCCCTACCTCACCCACCGGCTCTCAGGCCCTG
TGCATGGCCTTCAGTTCTGCCCCTTTGAAGATGTGCTGGGGGTGGGGCACACTGGGGGCATCACCAGCAT
GCTGGTCCCTGGGGCCGGTGAGCCCAACTTCGATGGCCTGGAGAGTAATCCATACAGAAGCCGGAAGCAG
CGCCAGGAGTGGGAGGTGAAGGCCCTGCTAGAGAAGGTACCTGCAGAGCTTATTTGTCTGGACCCACGAG
CCCTGGCCGAGGTGGATGTCATCTCCCTGGAGCAGGGAAAGAAGGAGCAGATAGAGAGGCTGGGCTATGA
CCCGCAGGCTAAGGCTCCCTTCCAGCCAAAGCCAAAGCAGAAGGGCCGCAGCTCCACGGCAAGCCTGGTG
AAGAGGAAGAGGAAGGTCATGGATGAGGAACACAGGGACAAGGTCCGGCAGAGCCTTCAGCAGCAGCATC
ATAAGGAGGCGAAGGCCAAGCCCACGGGGGCCCGGCCATCTGCCCTGGACAGATTTGTGCGCGGCTCGAG
CGGTGGGAGCTCCGGTGTGAGCGGCTGGCGGCTGTTCAAGAAGATTAGCTAAGTTTAAACGGCCGCGACT
CTAGACTGCAGGCATGCAAGCTGATTTGGCTGCTGCCACCGCTGAGCAAGGCCGCTTCGAGCAGACATGA
TAAGATACATTGATGAGTTTGGACAAACCACAACTAGAATGCAGTGAAAAAAATGCTTTATTTGTGAAAT
TTGTGATGCTATTGCTTTATTTGTAACCATTATAAGCTGCAATAAACAAGTTAACAACAACAATTGCATT
CATTTTATGTTTCAGGTTCAGGGGGAGATGTGGGAGGTTTTTTTAAGCAAGTAAAACCTCTACAAATGTG
GTAAAATCTTAATTAAGACTTCTAATATAACTTCGTATAGCATACATTATACGAAGTTATGGTTCCACTG
TTGACAATTAATCATCGGCATAGTATATCGGCATAGTATAATACGACAAGGTGAGGAACTAAACCCAGGA
GGCAGATCATGATTGAACAAGATGGATTGCACGCAGGTTCTCCGGCCGCTTGGGTGGAGAGGCTATTCGG
CTATGACTGGGCACAACAGACAATCGGCTGCTCTGATGCCGCCGTGTTCCGGCTGTCAGCGCAGGGGCGC
CCGGTTCTTTTTGTCAAGACCGACCTGTCCGGTGCCCTGAATGAACTGCAGGACGAGGCAGCGCGGCTAT
CGTGGCTGGCCACGACGGGCGTTCCTTGCGCAGCTGTGCTCGACGTTGTCACTGAAGCGGGAAGGGACTG
GCTGCTATTGGGCGAAGTGCCGGGGCAGGATCTCCTGTCATCTCACCTTGCTCCTGCCGAGAAAGTATCC
ATCATGGCTGATGCAATGCGGCGGCTGCATACGCTTGATCCGGCTACCTGCCCATTCGACCACCAAGCGA
AACATCGCATCGAGCGAGCACGTACTCGGATGGAAGCCGGTCTTGTCGATCAGGATGATCTGGACGAAGA
GCATCAGGGGCTCGCGCCAGCCGAACTGTTCGCCAGGCTCAAGGCGCGCATGCCCGACGGCGAGGATCTC
GTCGTGACCCATGGCGATGCCTGCTTGCCGAATATCATGGTGGAAAATGGCCGCTTTTCTGGATTCATCG
ACTGTGGCCGGCTGGGTGTGGCGGACCGCTATCAGGACATAGCGTTGGCTACCCGTGATATTGCTGAAGA
GCTTGGCGGCGAATGGGCTGACCGCTTCCTCGTGCTTTACGGTATCGCCGCTCCCGATTCGCAGCGCATC
GCCTTCTATCGCCTTCTTGACGAGTTCTTCTGATTCGAAATGACCGACCAAGCGACGCCCAACCGGTATC
AGCTCACTCAAAGGCGGTAATACGGTTATCCACAGAATCAGGGGATAACGCAGGAAAGAACATGTGAGCA
AAAGGCCAGCAAAAGGCCAGGAACCGTAAAAAGGCCGCGTTGCTGGCGTTTTTCCATAGGCTCCGCCCCC
CTGACGAGCATCACAAAAATCGACGCTCAAGTCAGAGGTGGCGAAACCCGACAGGACTATAAAGATACCA
GGCGTTTCCCCCTGGAAGCTCCCTCGTGCGCTCTCCTGTTCCGACCCTGCCGCTTACCGGATACCTGTCC
GCCTTTCTCCCTTCGGGAAGCGTGGCGCTTTCTCATAGCTCACGCTGTAGGTATCTCAGTTCGGTGTAGG
TCGTTCGCTCCAAGCTGGGCTGTGTGCACGAACCCCCCGTTCAGCCCGACCGCTGCGCCTTATCCGGTAA
CTATCGTCTTGAGTCCAACCCGGTAAGACACGACTTATCGCCACTGGCAGCAGCCACTGGTAACAGGATT
AGCAGAGCGAGGTATGTAGGCGGTGCTACAGAGTTCTTGAAGTGGTGGCCTAACTACGGCTACACTAGAA
GGACAGTATTTGGTATCTGCGCTCTGCTGAAGCCAGTTACCTTCGGAAAAAGAGTTGGTAGCTCTTGATC
CGGCAAACAAACCACCGCTGGTAGCGGTGGTTTTTTTGTTTGCAAGCAGCAGATTACGCGCAGAAAAAAA
GGATTTCAAGAAGATCCTTTGATCTTTTCTACGGGGTCTGACGCTCAGTGGAACGAAAACTCACGTTAAG
GGATTTTGGTCATGAGATTATCAAAAAGGATCTTCACCTAGATCCTTTTATAGTCCGGAATCGTCACACA
AAAAACCAACACACAGATGTAATGAAAATAAAGATATTTTATTGCGGCCATCGTGATGGCTAGAGTTTAG
CCCTCCCACACATAACCAGAGGGCAGCAATTCACGAATCCCAACTGCCGTCGGCTGTCCATCACTGTCCT
TCACTATGGCTTTGATCCCAGGATGCAGATCGAGAAGCACCTGTCGGCACCGTCCGCAGGGGCTCAAGAT
GCCCCTGTTCTCATTTCCGATCGCGACGATACAAGTCAGGTTGCCAGCTGCCGCAGCAGCAGCAGTGCCC
AGCACCACGAGTTCTGCACAAGGTCCCCCAGTAAAATGATATACATTGACACCAGTGAAGATGCGGCCGT
CGCTAGAGAGAGCTGCGCTGGCGACGCTGTAGTCTTCAGAGATGGGGATGCTGTTGATTGTAGCCGTTGC
TCTTTCAATGAGGGTGGATTCTTCTTGAGACAAAGGCTTGGCCATGGTGGCGCTAGTGTCAGAAGAATCG
AGCTTTTTGCAAAAGCCTAGGCCTCCAAAAAAGCCTCCTCACTACTTCTGGAATAGCTCAGAGGCCGAGG
CGGCCTCGGCCTCTGCATAAATAAAAAAAATTAGTCAGCCATGGGGCGGAGAATGGGCGGAACTGGGCGG
AGTTAGGGGCGGGATGGGCGGAGTTAGGGGCGGGACTATGGTTGCTGACTAATTGAGATGCATGCTTTGC
ATACTTCTGCCTGCTGGGGAGCCTGGGGACTTTCCACACCTGGTTGCTGACTAATTGAGATGCATGCTTT
GCATACTTCTGCCTGCTGGGGAGCCTGGGGACTTTCCACACCCTAACTGACACACATTCCACAGCTGGTT
CTTTCCGCCTCAGAAGGTACCTAACCAAGTTCCTCTTTCAGAGGTTATTTCAGGCCATGGTGCTGCGC
Features (pLannotate 1.2.2; 17 found; start..end, strand, type, name):
     24..105     -  polyA_signal   SV40 poly(A) signal: SV40 polyadenylation signal
    128..211     -  CDS            large T antigen (fragment): large T antigen from SV40 (simian virus 40)
    276..641     +  enhancer       CMV enhancer: human cytomegalovirus immediate early enhancer
    643..842     +  promoter       CMV promoter: human cytomegalovirus (CMV) immediate early promoter
    981..1113    +  intron         chimeric intron: chimera between introns from human β-globin and immunoglobulin heavy chain genes
   1157..1175    +  promoter       T7 promoter: promoter for bacteriophage T7 RNA polymerase
   1243..3072    +  CDS            WDR46: WDR46_HUMAN - Also known as BING4, C6orf11. Experimental evidence at protein level: Swiss-Prot protein existence level 1. Scaffold component of the nucleolar structure. Required for localization of DDX21 and NCL to the granular compartment of the nucleolus. From Homo sapiens (Human).
   3168..3195    +  CDS            SET1 (fragment): solubility-enhancement tag derived from T7 phage gene 10B
   3221..3342    -  polyA_signal   SV40 poly(A) signal: SV40 polyadenylation signal
   3365..3433    -  CDS            large T antigen (fragment): large T antigen from SV40 (simian virus 40)
   3457..3490    +  protein_bind   loxP: Cre-mediated recombination occurs in the 8-bp core sequence (GCATACAT). Cre recombinase
   3500..3547    +  promoter       EM7 promoter: synthetic bacterial promoter&nbsp
   3579..4370    +  CDS            neo: KKA2_KLEPN - Also known as kan, nptII. Experimental evidence at protein level: Swiss-Prot protein existence level 1. Resistance to kanamycin, neomycin, paromomycin, ribostamycin, butirosin and gentamicin B. From Klebsiella pneumoniae.
   4531..5119    -  rep_origin     ori: high-copy-number ColE1/pMB1/pBR322/pUC origin of replication
   5245..5293    -  polyA_signal   poly(A) signal: synthetic polyadenylation signal
   5317..5715    -  CDS            BSD: blasticidin S deaminase; Aspergillus terreus BSD; confers resistance to blasticidin
   5746..6103    -  promoter       SV40 promoter: SV40 enhancer and early promoter
