[The description below was written by a language model from this plasmid's Addgene catalogue record and pLannotate feature annotations shown in this document.]
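Description:
pBiT3.1-C_WDR46:1-610 is a mammalian expression plasmid built on Promega's pBiT3.1-C backbone and encoding full-length human WDR46 (residues M1–R610, an 1830 bp insert) with a C-terminal HiBiT tag. WDR46, also known as BING4 or C6orf11, is a WD40-repeat protein annotated as a scaffold component of the nucleolus. The coding sequence derives from a Mammalian Gene Collection clone, carries the natural T94A variant, and was inserted by ligation-independent cloning between EcoRI and XhoI sites that remain intact. Transcription is driven by the CMV immediate-early enhancer and promoter, followed by a chimeric β-globin/immunoglobulin intron that aids mRNA processing, and ends at an SV40 polyadenylation signal. A T7 promoter upstream of the insert serves as a sequencing primer site. The tag consists of a flexible glycine-serine linker joined to the short HiBiT peptide, which complements the LgBiT fragment to reconstitute NanoLuc luciferase, so the fusion protein can be measured by luminescence.

The plasmid replicates in E. coli from a high-copy ColE1/pUC-type origin and is selected with kanamycin through a neo (nptII) gene under the bacterial EM7 promoter. The catalogue lists neomycin/G418 as the mammalian marker. However, the feature table shows only EM7 directly upstream of neo, and it also detects an SV40 promoter-driven blasticidin S deaminase cassette with a synthetic poly(A) signal that the catalogue does not mention. A single loxP site lies just upstream of the EM7 promoter. The short SET1 and large T antigen fragments in the annotation are probably incidental matches to backbone sequence. The plasmid was deposited with a study of WD40-repeat protein ligandability, and it suits luminescence-based detection of WDR46 in cells, though the record does not name specific assays.
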