Addgene plasmid #211183: pBiT3.1-C_WDR46:1-610
Purpose: Mammalian expression of full-length human WDR46. C-terminal HiBiT tag.
Depositing lab: Cheryl Arrowsmith. Depositing organization: University of Toronto. Publication: A Target Class Ligandability Evaluation of WD40 Repeat-Containing Proteins. Ackloo S, Li F, Szewczyk M, Seitova A, Loppnau P, Zeng H, Xu J, Ahmad S, Arnautova YA, Baghaie AJ, Beldar S, Bolotokova A, Centrella PA, Chau I, Clark MA, Cuozzo JW, Dehghani-Tafti S, Disch JS, Dong A, Dumas A, Feng JA, Ghiabi P, Gibson E, Gilmer J, Goldman B, Green SR, Guie MA, Guilinger JP, Harms N, Herasymenko O, Houliston S, Hutchinson A, Kearnes S, Keefe AD, Kimani SW, Kramer T, Kutera M, Kwak HA, Lento C, Li Y, Liu J, Loup J, Machado RAC, Mulhern CJ, Perveen S, Righetto GL, Riley P, Shrestha S, Sigel EA, Silva M, Sintchak MD, Slakman BL, Taylor RD, Thompson J, Torng W, Underkoffler C, von Rechenberg M, Walsh RT, Watson I, Wilson DJ, Wolf E, Yadav M, Yazdi AK, Zhang J, Zhang Y, Santhakumar V, Edwards AM, Barsyte-Lovejoy D, Schapira M, Brown PJ, Halabelian L, Arrowsmith CH. J Med Chem. 2025 Jan 23;68(2):1092-1112. doi: 10.1021/acs.jmedchem.4c02010. Epub 2024 Nov 4. PubMed 39495097.
Backbone
  Vector backbone: pBiT3.1-C
  Backbone manufacturer: Promega
  Vector type: Mammalian Expression
  Selectable markers: Neomycin (select with G418)
Growth in bacteria
  Bacterial resistance: Kanamycin, 50 μg/mL
  Growth temperature: 37°C
  Growth strain: DH5alpha
  Copy number: High Copy
Gene/Insert
  Gene/Insert name: WDR46:M1-R610
  Species: H. sapiens (human)
  Insert size (bp): 1830
  Mutation: T94A natural variant (VAR_053433)
  Entrez Gene: WDR46 (a.k.a. BING4, FP221, C6orf11)
  Promoter: CMV
  Tag / fusion protein: GSSGGSSGVSGWRLFKKIS (C terminal on insert)
  Cloning method: Ligation Independent Cloning
  Sequencing primers: 5′ T7; 3′ TTGCTCAGCGGTGGCAGCAG
Resource information
  A portion of this plasmid was derived from a plasmid made by: Mammalian Gene Collection (BC000388)
Terms and licenses: Academic/Nonprofit Terms; Industry Terms: Not Available to Industry
Depositor comments: 5' Cloning Site: EcoR1 (not destroyed), 3' Cloning Site: Xho1 (not destroyed).
How to cite: pBiT3.1-C_WDR46:1-610 was a gift from Cheryl Arrowsmith (Addgene plasmid # 211183 ; http://n2t.net/addgene:211183 ; RRID:Addgene_211183)
