>Addgene plasmid #211183 | pBiT3.1-C_WDR46:1-610 | depositor partial sequence | sequence record 411844 | Insert sequence
ATGGAGACAGCCCCCAAGCCGGGCAAGGATGTCCCGCCCAAGAAAGACAAACTTCAGACCAAGAGAAAGA
AACCGCGGCGATACTGGGAGGAAGAGACCGTTCCGACCACAGCCGGAGCCTCTCCAGGGCCTCCTCGTAA
CAAGAAGAATCGGGAGCTCCGTCCTCAGAGACCAAAAAATGCTTACATCTTAAAGAAGTCTCGGATCTCT
AAGAAGCCTCAGGTCCCGAAGAAACCCCGAGAATGGAAGAACCCGGAGTCCCAGCGCGGCTTGTCCGGGG
CCCAAGATCCATTCCCAGGCCCCGCCCCCGTCCCTGTGGAAGTGGTCCAGAAGTTCTGTCGCATTGACAA
ATCCCGAAAGCTACCACATTCTAAAGCCAAAACTCGAAGCCGACTTGAGGTGGCTGAAGCTGAGGAAGAG
GAAACAAGTATCAAAGCTGCTCGTTCTGAGCTGCTGCTTGCTGAAGAACCTGGGTTTCTGGAAGGGGAGG
ATGGGGAAGACACAGCAAAGATATGCCAGGCTGACATTGTGGAGGCTGTGGACATTGCAAGTGCAGCCAA
GCACTTTGACTTGAATCTGCGGCAGTTTGGACCCTACAGACTAAACTACTCTCGAACTGGAAGACACCTG
GCTTTTGGAGGGCGCCGAGGTCATGTGGCTGCCCTTGATTGGGTAACAAAGAAGCTTATGTGCGAGATCA
ACGTCATGGAGGCGGTGCGGGACATCCGGTTTCTCCATTCTGAGGCACTGCTTGCTGTTGCTCAGAACCG
CTGGCTCCACATCTATGACAATCAGGGCATTGAGCTCCACTGTATCCGCCGCTGTGACCGAGTAACACGG
CTTGAGTTCCTGCCCTTCCACTTCCTCCTGGCTACAGCTTCAGAAACAGGGTTTCTAACCTACCTGGATG
TGTCAGTGGGGAAGATTGTGGCAGCTCTGAATGCTCGAGCTGGGCGGCTCGATGTTATGAGTCAGAACCC
TTACAATGCCGTCATCCATCTCGGACACAGCAATGGTACTGTGTCTTTATGGAGTCCAGCTATGAAGGAG
CCACTGGCAAAGATTCTCTGTCATCGTGGTGGGGTCCGGGCTGTGGCAGTAGATTCTACAGGCACGTACA
TGGCCACCTCTGGCCTAGACCACCAGCTGAAGATCTTTGACTTGCGAGGGACGTACCAGCCTCTGAGCAC
TCGGACCCTGCCCCATGGAGCAGGGCACCTGGCCTTCTCCCAGAGGGGACTGCTGGTGGCGGGAATGGGT
GACGTTGTCAACATCTGGGCAGGGCAGGGCAAGGCCAGCCCACCCTCCCTTGAACAGCCCTACCTCACCC
ACCGGCTCTCAGGCCCTGTGCATGGCCTTCAGTTCTGCCCCTTTGAAGATGTGCTGGGGGTGGGGCACAC
TGGGGGCATCACCAGCATGCTGGTCCCTGGGGCCGGTGAGCCCAACTTCGATGGCCTGGAGAGTAATCCA
TACAGAAGCCGGAAGCAGCGCCAGGAGTGGGAGGTGAAGGCCCTGCTAGAGAAGGTACCTGCAGAGCTTA
TTTGTCTGGACCCACGAGCCCTGGCCGAGGTGGATGTCATCTCCCTGGAGCAGGGAAAGAAGGAGCAGAT
AGAGAGGCTGGGCTATGACCCGCAGGCTAAGGCTCCCTTCCAGCCAAAGCCAAAGCAGAAGGGCCGCAGC
TCCACGGCAAGCCTGGTGAAGAGGAAGAGGAAGGTCATGGATGAGGAACACAGGGACAAGGTCCGGCAGA
GCCTTCAGCAGCAGCATCATAAGGAGGCGAAGGCCAAGCCCACGGGGGCCCGGCCATCTGCCCTGGACAG
ATTTGTGCGC
